>Addgene plasmid #167352 | Seattle_IPDA_control_29_006 | addgene full sequence | sequence record 330524 | Addgene NGS Result
GGTTTGCGTATTGGGCGCTCTTCCGCTTCCTCGCTCACTGACTCGCTGCGCTCGGTCGTTCGGCTGCGGC
GAGCGGTATCAGCTCACTCAAAGGCGGTAATACGGTTATCCACAGAATCAGGGGATAACGCAGGAAAGAA
CATGTGAGCAAAAGGCCAGCAAAAGGCCAGGAACCGTAAAAAGGCCGCGTTGCTGGCGTTTTTCCATAGG
CTCCGCCCCCCTGACGAGCATCACAAAAATCGACGCTCAAGTCAGAGGTGGCGAAACCCGACAGGACTAT
AAAGATACCAGGCGTTTCCCCCTGGAAGCTCCCTCGTGCGCTCTCCTGTTCCGACCCTGTCGCTTACCGG
ATACCTGTCCGCCTTTCTCCCTTCGGGAAGCGTGGCGCTTTCTCATAGCTCACGCTGTAGGTATCTCAGT
TCGGTGTAGGTCGTTCGCTCCAAGCTGGGCTGTGTGCACGAACCCCCCGTTCAGCCCGACCGCTGCGCCT
TATCCGGTAACTATCGTCTTGAGTCCAACCCGGTAAGACACGACTTATCGCCACTGGCAGCAGCCACTGG
TAACAGGATTAGCAGAGCGAGGTATGTAGGCGGTGCTACAGAGTTCTTGAAGTGGTGGCCTAACTACGGC
TACACTAGAAGAACAGTATTTGGTATCTGCGCTCTGCTGAAGCCAGTTACCTTCGGAAAAAGAGTTGGTA
GCTCTTGATCCGGCAAACAAACCACCGCTGGTAGCGGTGGTTTTTTTGTTTGCAAGCAGCAGATTACGCG
CAGAAAAAAAGGATCTCAAGAAGATCCTTTGATCTTTTCTACGGGGTCTGACGCTCAGTGGAACGAAAAC
TCACGTTAAGGGATTTTGGTCATGAGATTATCAAAAAGGATCTTCACCTAGATCCTTTTAAATTAAAAAT
GAAGTTTTAAATCAATCTAAAGTATATATGAGTAAACTTGGTCTGACAGTTACCAATGCTTAATCAGTGA
GGCACCTATCTCAGCGATCTGTCTATTTCGTTCATCCATAGTTGCCTGACTCCCCGTCGTGTAGATAACT
ACGATACGGGAGGGCTTACCATCTGGCCCCAGTGCTGCAATGATACCGCGAGACCCACGCTCACCGGCTC
CAGATTTATCAGCAATAAACCAGCCAGCCGGAAGGGCCGAGCGCAGAAGTGGTCCTGCAACTTTATCCGC
CTCCATCCAGTCTATTAATTGTTGCCGGGAAGCTAGAGTAAGTAGTTCGCCAGTTAATAGTTTGCGCAAC
GTTGTTGCCATTGCTACAGGCATCGTGGTGTCACGCTCGTCGTTTGGTATGGCTTCATTCAGCTCCGGTT
CCCAACGATCAAGGCGAGTTACATGATCCCCCATGTTGTGCAAAAAAGCGGTTAGCTCCTTCGGTCCTCC
GATCGTTGTCAGAAGTAAGTTGGCCGCAGTGTTATCACTCATGGTTATGGCAGCACTGCATAATTCTCTT
ACTGTCATGCCATCCGTAAGATGCTTTTCTGTGACTGGTGAGTACTCAACCAAGTCATTCTGAGAATAGT
GTATGCGGCGACCGAGTTGCTCTTGCCCGGCGTCAATACGGGATAATACCGCGCCACATAGCAGAACTTT
AAAAGTGCTCATCATTGGAAAACGTTCTTCGGGGCGAAAACTCTCAAGGATCTTACCGCTGTTGAGATCC
AGTTCGATGTAACCCACTCGTGCACCCAACTGATCTTCAGCATCTTTTACTTTCACCAGCGTTTCTGGGT
GAGCAAAAACAGGAAGGCAAAATGCCGCAAAAAAGGGAATAAGGGCGACACGGAAATGTTGAATACTCAT
ACTCTACCTTTTTCAATATTATTGAAGCATTTATCAGGGTTATTGTCTCATGAGCGGATACATATTTGAA
TGTATTTAGAAAAATAAACAAATAGGGGTTCCGCGCACATTTCCCCGAAAAGTGCCACCTGACGTCTAAG
AAACCATTATTATCATGACATTAACCTATAAAAATAGGCGTATCACGAGGCCCTTTCGTCTCGCGCGTTT
CGGTGATGACGGTGAAAACCTCTGACACATGCAGCTCCCGGAGACGGTCACAGCTTGTCTGTAAGCGGAT
GCCGGGAGCAGACAAGCCCGTCAGGGCGCGTCAGCGGGTGTTGGCGGGTGTCGGGGCTGGCTTAACTATG
CGGCATCAGAGCAGATTGTACTGAGAGTGCACCAAATGCGGTGTGAAATACCGCACAGATGCGTAAGGAG
AAAATACCGCATCAGGCGCCATTCGCCATTCAGGCTGCGCAACTGTTGGGAAGGGCGATCGGTGCGGGCC
TCATCGCTATTACGCCAGCTGGCGAAAGGGGGATGTGCTGCAAGGCGATTAAGTTGGGTAACGCCAGGGT
TTTCCCAGTCACGACGTTGTAAAACGACGGCCAGTGCAACGCGATGACGATGGATAGCGATTCATCGATG
AGCTGACCCGATCGCCGCCGCCGGAGGGTTGCGTTTGAGACGGGCGACAGATCCATGGGGTACCATGCAT
TCCTTTAGCTTCCCTCAGATCACTCTTTGGCAACGACCCCTCGTCACAATAAAGATAGGGGGGCAATTAA
AGGAAGCTCTATTAGATACAGGAGCAGATGATACAGTAATGCATTTAATTAAAGAGATCCACTTTGGAAA
GGACCAGCAAAGCTCCTCTGGAAAGGTGAAGGGGCAGTAGTAATACAAGATAATAGTGACATAAAAGTAG
TGTTAATTAACCTGCAGGGTCGACTGTTCCTTGGGTTCTTGGGAGCAGCAGGAAGCACTATGGGCGCAGC
GTCAATGACGCTGACGGTACAGGCCAGACAATTATTGTCTGGTATAGTGCGTCGACCCATGGATCAGTTC
TGGACCAGCGAGCTGTGCTGCGACTCGTGGCGTAATCATGGTCATAGCTGTTTCCTGTGTGAAATTGTTA
TCCGCTCACAATTCCACACAACATACGAGCCGGAAGCATAAAGTGTAAAGCCTGGGGTGCCTAATGAGTG
AGCTAACTCACATTAATTGCGTTGCGCTCACTGCCCGCTTTCCAGTCGGGAAACCTGTCGTGCCAGCTGC
ATTAATGAATCGGCCAACGCGCGGGGAGAGGC
Features (pLannotate 1.2.2; 13 found; start..end, strand, type, name):
    201..789     -  rep_origin     ori: high-copy-number ColE1/pMB1/pBR322/pUC origin of replication
    960..1820    -  CDS            AmpR: β-lactamase; bla; confers resistance to ampicillin, carbenicillin, and related antibiotics
   1821..1925    -  promoter       AmpR promoter: bla
   2020..2055    +  CDS            rop (fragment): Rop protein, which maintains plasmids at low copy number; rop
   2157..2256    +  misc_feature   bom (fragment): basis of mobility region from pBR322
   2262..2416    -  CDS            lacZα (fragment): LacZα fragment of β-galactosidase; lacZ fragment
   2521..2628    +  CDS            HIV-1 pol (fragment): pol protein from human immunodeficiency virus 1; pol
   2643..2732    +  CDS            gag-pol (fragment): POL_HV1Z6 - Experimental evidence at protein level: Swiss-Prot protein existence level 1. [Integrase]: Catalyzes viral DNA integration into the host chromosome, by performing a series of DNA cutting and joining reactions. This enzyme activity takes place after virion entry into a cell and reverse transcription of the RNA genome in dsDNA. The first step in the integration process is 3' processing. This step requires a complex comprising the viral genome, matrix protein, Vpr and integrase. This complex is called the pre-integration complex (PIC). The integrase protein removes 2 nucleotides from
   2755..2850    +  misc_feature   RRE (fragment): The Rev response element (RRE) of HIV-1 allows for Rev-dependent mRNA export from the nucleus to the cytoplasm.
   2935..2951    -  protein_bind   lac operator: The lac repressor binds to the lac operator to inhibit transcription in E. coli. This inhibition can be relieved by adding lactose or isopropyl-β-D-thiogalactopyranoside (IPTG). lac repressor encoded by lacI
   2959..2989    -  promoter       lac promoter: promoter for the E. coli lac operon
   3004..3025    -  protein_bind   CAP binding site: CAP binding activates transcription in the presence of cAMP. E. coli catabolite activator protein
   3038..18      -  CDS            lacI (fragment) (across the origin): lac repressor; lacI; The lac repressor binds to the lac operator to inhibit transcription in E. coli. This inhibition can be relieved by adding lactose or isopropyl-β-D-thiogalactopyranoside (IPTG).
