[The description below was written by a language model from this plasmid's Addgene catalogue record and pLannotate feature annotations shown in this document.]
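Description:
Seattle_IPDA_control_29_006 is a small (about 3.1 kb) bacterial cloning plasmid built on the commercial pUCIDT Amp backbone. It serves as a template standard rather than an expression vector. It is propagated in E. coli at high copy number from a ColE1/pUC-type origin and is selected with ampicillin through the β-lactamase gene and its native promoter. The remaining annotated backbone elements are typical pUC remnants: fragments of lacZα, lacI, rop and bom, along with the lac promoter, lac operator and CAP binding site. None of these is intended to drive meaningful expression of the insert.

The payload is a 359 bp synthetic insert named pol_env, based on a consensus of HIV-1 clade B sequences. It carries partial sequences for three amplicon targets: two in pol (5'pol and 3'pol) and one in env. The feature table agrees with this, showing two short pol-derived fragments, the second matching the integrase region of gag-pol. These are followed by a fragment of the Rev response element, which lies within env. All three fragments are short, non-coding in context and non-infectious. According to the depositor, the plasmid was derived from a parental multi-target control plasmid (Seattle_IPDA_control_1_001) by sequential SbfI and KpnI digestions, each followed by religation. Presumably this removed the other assay targets, although the record does not list them.

The plasmid is used as a gating control in a multiplexed droplet digital PCR assay that measures intact HIV-1 proviruses. It helps define where droplets positive for env plus 5'pol, or for env plus 3'pol, fall in the fluorescence plots.
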