Addgene plasmid #167352: Seattle_IPDA_control_29_006
Purpose: ddPCR gating control for droplets containing either env+5'pol targets OR env+3'pol targets
Depositing lab: Florian Hladik. Depositing organization: Fred Hutchinson Cancer Center. Publication: A highly multiplexed droplet digital PCR assay to measure the intact HIV-1 proviral reservoir. Levy CN, Hughes SM, Roychoudhury P, Reeves DB, Amstuz C, Zhu H, Huang ML, Wei Y, Bull ME, Cassidy NAJ, McClure J, Frenkel LM, Stone M, Bakkour S, Wonderlich ER, Busch MP, Deeks SG, Schiffer JT, Coombs RW, Lehman DA, Jerome KR, Hladik F. Cell Rep Med. 2021 Apr 12;2(4):100243. doi: 10.1016/j.xcrm.2021.100243. eCollection 2021 Apr 20. PubMed 33948574.
Backbone
  Vector backbone: pUCIDT Amp
  Backbone manufacturer: IDT
  Vector type: Other
Growth in bacteria
  Bacterial resistance: Ampicillin, 100 μg/mL
  Growth temperature: 37°C
  Growth strain: DH5alpha
  Copy number: High Copy
Gene/Insert
  Gene/Insert name: pol_env
  Species: HIV-1
  Insert size (bp): 359
  Cloning method: Restriction Enzyme; 5′ cloning site KpnI-HF (not destroyed); 3′ cloning site KpnI-HF (destroyed during cloning)
  Sequencing primers: 5′ M13; 3′ M13
Resource information
  A portion of this plasmid was derived from a plasmid made by: based on concensus sequence from HIV-1 clade B sequences from LANL
Terms and licenses: Academic/Nonprofit Terms; Industry Terms: Not Available to Industry
Depositor comments: This plasmid has partial sequences for 2 different HIV-1 clade B genes (two targets in pol and one in env).This plasmid is made by digesting the Seattle_IPDA_control_1_001 plasmid with SbfI-HF, followed by KpnI-HF. The plasmid is ligated and purified between each digestion step. partial sequences for 3 HIV-1 clade B targets: 5'pol, 3'pol and env
How to cite: Seattle_IPDA_control_29_006 was a gift from Florian Hladik (Addgene plasmid # 167352 ; http://n2t.net/addgene:167352 ; RRID:Addgene_167352)
